Addgene plasmid #143436: TFORF0735
Purpose: Lentiviral vector for overexpressing transcription factor ORFs with unique 24-bp barcodes. Barcodes facilitate identification of transcription factors in pooled screens.
Depositing lab: Feng Zhang. Depositing organization: Broad Institute. Publication: A transcription factor atlas of directed differentiation. Joung J, Ma S, Tay T, Geiger-Schuller KR, Kirchgatterer PC, Verdine VK, Guo B, Arias-Garcia MA, Allen WE, Singh A, Kuksenko O, Abudayyeh OO, Gootenberg JS, Fu Z, Macrae RK, Buenrostro JD, Regev A, Zhang F. Cell. 2023 Jan 5;186(1):209-229.e26. doi: 10.1016/j.cell.2022.11.026. PubMed 36608654.
Backbone
  Vector backbone: pLX_TRC317
  Backbone manufacturer: Broad Institute Genetic Perturbation Platform
  Backbone size w/o insert (bp): 8264
  Vector type: Mammalian Expression, Lentiviral
  Selectable markers: Puromycin
Growth in bacteria
  Bacterial resistance: Ampicillin, 100 μg/mL
  Growth temperature: 37°C
  Growth strain: NEB Stable
  Copy number: High Copy
Gene/Insert
  Gene/Insert name: ZNF480
  Species: H. sapiens (human)
  Insert size (bp): 1478
  Entrez Gene: ZNF480 (a.k.a. MGC32104)
  Promoter: EF1a
  Cloning method: Unknown
  Sequencing primers: 5′ GGGTGGAGACTGAAGTTAGGCCAG; 3′ CACATAGCGTAAAAGGAGCAACATAG
Terms and licenses: Academic/Nonprofit Terms; Industry Terms: Not Available to Industry
Depositor comments: NM_001297625,ENST00000335090 . The transcription factor ORF portion of this plasmid was synthesized by Genewiz. Please test multiple small colonies in case of plasmid recombination. To make this collection available in a timely manner, a portion of this collection was not fully sequenced by Addgene. If an Addgene verified full plasmid sequence is not available, please contact us prior to placing an order to request the full sequence.
How to cite: TFORF0735 was a gift from Feng Zhang (Addgene plasmid # 143436 ; http://n2t.net/addgene:143436 ; RRID:Addgene_143436)
