[The description below was written by a language model from this plasmid's Addgene catalogue record and pLannotate feature annotations shown in this document.]
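Description:
TFORF0735 is a third-generation-style, self-inactivating lentiviral expression plasmid built on the pLX_TRC317 backbone, carrying the human zinc finger transcription factor ZNF480 as its open reading frame. It belongs to a barcoded transcription factor ORF collection in which each construct pairs one ORF with a unique 24-bp barcode, so that the factor delivered to a cell can be identified by sequencing in pooled overexpression screens, such as those for directed differentiation. In bacteria the plasmid is maintained by a high-copy ColE1/pUC-type origin and selected through the β-lactamase (AmpR) gene. An f1 origin and remnants of a lac/T7/T3 cloning region are also present. The depositor warns that the plasmid can recombine, as lentiviral repeats often do.

The viral portion begins with an RSV promoter fused to a truncated HIV-1 5' LTR, which drives Tat-independent production of genomic RNA in packaging cells. It is followed by the Ψ packaging signal with a partial gag sequence and the Rev response element for nuclear export. Downstream, an SV40 early promoter/origin drives puromycin N-acetyltransferase for selection of transduced mammalian cells. A cPPT/CTS element then precedes the strong constitutive EF-1α promoter that expresses ZNF480. The annotation tool matched only the first part of the insert to ZNF480, although the catalogue lists a 1,478-bp insert. The barcode is not annotated, and its position is not stated in the record. A short U6 promoter fragment lies just before the WPRE, which enhances transcript stability and expression. The cassette ends in a ΔU3 3' LTR that inactivates the viral promoter after integration, followed by an SV40 polyadenylation signal.
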