Features (pLannotate 1.2.2; 31 found; start..end, strand, type, name):
      5..231     +  promoter       RSV promoter: Rous sarcoma virus enhancer/promoter
    232..412     +  LTR            5' LTR (truncated): truncated 5' long terminal repeat (LTR) from HIV-1
    459..584     +  misc_feature   HIV-1 Ψ: packaging signal of human immunodeficiency virus type 1
    568..931     +  CDS            HIV-1 gag (fragment): gag protein from human immunodeficiency virus 1; gag
   1077..1310    +  misc_feature   RRE: The Rev response element (RRE) of HIV-1 allows for Rev-dependent mRNA export from the nucleus to the cytoplasm.
   1687..1713    +  CDS            Rev (fragment): human immunodeficiency virus 1 (HIV-1) Rev protein; rev; enhances nuclear export of unspliced and incompletely spliced viral mRNAs
   1720..1743    +  promoter       SV40 promoter (fragment): SV40 early promoter
   1744..1815    +  promoter       SV40 promoter (fragment): SV40 enhancer and early promoter
   1839..1974    +  rep_origin     SV40 ori: SV40 origin of replication
   2020..2616    +  CDS            PuroR (fragment): puromycin N-acetyltransferase; pac from Streptomyces; confers resistance to puromycin
   2665..2782    +  misc_feature   cPPT/CTS: central polypurine tract and central termination sequence of HIV-1
   2847..2913    +  CDS            small t antigen (fragment): SV40 (simian virus 40) small t antigen
   2920..4098    +  promoter       EF-1α promoter: strong constitutive promoter for human elongation factor EF-1α
   4112..4531    +  CDS            ZNF480 (fragment): ZN480_HUMAN - Experimental evidence at protein level: Swiss-Prot protein existence level 1. Involved in transcriptional regulation as an activator. From Homo sapiens (Human).
   5504..5557    +  promoter       U6 promoter (fragment): RNA polymerase III promoter for human U6 snRNA
   5599..6187    +  misc_feature   WPRE: woodchuck hepatitis virus posttranscriptional regulatory element
   6238..6257    +  misc_feature   cPPT/CTS (fragment): central polypurine tract and central termination sequence of HIV-1
   6259..6492    +  LTR            3' LTR (ΔU3): self-inactivating 3' long terminal repeat (LTR) from HIV-1
   6570..6691    +  polyA_signal   SV40 poly(A) signal: SV40 polyadenylation signal
   6731..6866    +  rep_origin     SV40 ori: SV40 origin of replication
   6887..6905    -  promoter       T7 promoter: promoter for bacteriophage T7 RNA polymerase
   6913..7068    +  CDS            lacZα (fragment): LacZα fragment of β-galactosidase; lacZ fragment
   7073..7501    +  rep_origin     f1 ori (sequence partly withheld): f1 bacteriophage origin of replication; arrow indicates direction of (+) strand synthesis
   7554..7658    +  promoter       AmpR promoter: bla
   7659..8519    +  CDS            AmpR: β-lactamase; bla; confers resistance to ampicillin, carbenicillin, and related antibiotics
   8690..9278    +  rep_origin     ori: high-copy-number ColE1/pMB1/pBR322/pUC origin of replication
   9461..9553    +  CDS            lacI (fragment): lac repressor; lacI; The lac repressor binds to the lac operator to inhibit transcription in E. coli. This inhibition can be relieved by adding lactose or isopropyl-β-D-thiogalactopyranoside (IPTG).
   9566..9587    +  protein_bind   CAP binding site: CAP binding activates transcription in the presence of cAMP. E. coli catabolite activator protein
   9602..9632    +  promoter       lac promoter: promoter for the E. coli lac operon
   9640..9656    +  protein_bind   lac operator: The lac repressor binds to the lac operator to inhibit transcription in E. coli. This inhibition can be relieved by adding lactose or isopropyl-β-D-thiogalactopyranoside (IPTG). lac repressor encoded by lacI
   9701..9719    +  promoter       T3 promoter: promoter for bacteriophage T3 RNA polymerase
>Addgene plasmid #143436 | TFORF0735 | addgene full sequence | sequence record 397943 | Addgene NGS Result
TTAATGTAGTCTTATGCAATACTCTTGTAGTCTTGCAACATGGTAACGATGAGTTAGCAACATGCCTTAC
AAGGAGAGAAAAAGCACCGTGCATGCCGATTGGTGGAAGTAAGGTGGTACGATCGTGCCTTATTAGGAAG
GCAACAGACGGGTCTGACATGGATTGGACGAACCACTGAATTGCCGCATTGCAGAGATATTGTATTTAAG
TGCCTAGCTCGATACATAAACGGGTCTCTCTGGTTAGACCAGATCTGAGCCTGGGAGCTCTCTGGCTAAC
TAGGGAACCCACTGCTTAAGCCTCAATAAAGCTTGCCTTGAGTGCTTCAAGTAGTGTGTGCCCGTCTGTT
GTGTGACTCTGGTAACTAGAGATCCCTCAGACCCTTTTAGTCAGTGTGGAAAATCTCTAGCAGTGGCGCC
CGAACAGGGACTTGAAAGCGAAAGGGAAACCAGAGGAGCTCTCTCGACGCAGGACTCGGCTTGCTGAAGC
GCGCACGGCAAGAGGCGAGGGGCGGCGACTGGTGAGTACGCCAAAAATTTTGACTAGCGGAGGCTAGAAG
GAGAGAGATGGGTGCGAGAGCGTCAGTATTAAGCGGGGGAGAATTAGATCGCGATGGGAAAAAATTCGGT
TAAGGCCAGGGGGAAAGAAAAAATATAAATTAAAACATATAGTATGGGCAAGCAGGGAGCTAGAACGATT
CGCAGTTAATCCTGGCCTGTTAGAAACATCAGAAGGCTGTAGACAAATACTGGGACAGCTACAACCATCC
CTTCAGACAGGATCAGAAGAACTTAGATCATTATATAATACAGTAGCAACCCTCTATTGTGTGCATCAAA
GGATAGAGATAAAAGACACCAAGGAAGCTTTAGACAAGATAGAGGAAGAGCAAAACAAAAGTAAGACCAC
CGCACAGCAAGCGGCCGCTGATCTTCAGACCTGGAGGAGGAGATATGAGGGACAATTGGAGAAGTGAATT
ATATAAATATAAAGTAGTAAAAATTGAACCATTAGGAGTAGCACCCACCAAGGCAAAGAGAAGAGTGGTG
CAGAGAGAAAAAAGAGCAGTGGGAATAGGAGCTTTGTTCCTTGGGTTCTTGGGAGCAGCAGGAAGCACTA
TGGGCGCAGCGTCAATGACGCTGACGGTACAGGCCAGACAATTATTGTCTGGTATAGTGCAGCAGCAGAA
CAATTTGCTGAGGGCTATTGAGGCGCAACAGCATCTGTTGCAACTCACAGTCTGGGGCATCAAGCAGCTC
CAGGCAAGAATCCTGGCTGTGGAAAGATACCTAAAGGATCAACAGCTCCTGGGGATTTGGGGTTGCTCTG
GAAAACTCATTTGCACCACTGCTGTGCCTTGGAATGCTAGTTGGAGTAATAAATCTCTGGAACAGATTTG
GAATCACACGACCTGGATGGAGTGGGACAGAGAAATTAACAATTACACAAGCTTAATACACTCCTTAATT
GAAGAATCGCAAAACCAGCAAGAAAAGAATGAACAAGAATTATTGGAATTAGATAAATGGGCAAGTTTGT
GGAATTGGTTTAACATAACAAATTGGCTGTGGTATATAAAATTATTCATAATGATAGTAGGAGGCTTGGT
AGGTTTAAGAATAGTTTTTGCTGTACTTTCTATAGTGAATAGAGTTAGGCAGGGATATTCACCATTATCG
TTTCAGACCCACCTCCCAACCCCGAGGGGACCCATGCATTGCATCTCAATTAGTCAGCAACCAGGTGTGG
AAAGTCCCCAGGCTCCCCAGCAGGCAGAAGTATGCAAAGCATGCGTCTCAATTAGTCAGCAACCATAGTC
CCGCCCCTAACTCCGCCCATCCCGCCCCTAACTCCGCCCAGTTCCGCCCATTCTCCGCCCCATGGCTGAC
TAATTTTTTTTATTTATGCAGAGGCCGAGGCCGCCTCGGCCTCTGAGCTATTCCAGAAGTAGTGAGGAGG
CTTTTTTGGAGGCCTAGGCTTTTGCAAAAAGCTTTCTAGAGGTACCACCGGAGCTTACCATGACCGAGTA
CAAGCCCACGGTGCGCCTCGCCACCCGCGACGACGTCCCCAGGGCCGTACGCACCCTCGCCGCCGCGTTC
GCCGACTACCCCGCCACGCGCCACACCGTCGATCCGGACCGCCACATCGAGCGGGTCACCGAGCTGCAAG
AACTCTTCCTCACGCGCGTCGGGCTCGACATCGGCAAGGTGTGGGTCGCGGACGACGGCGCCGCCGTGGC
GGTCTGGACCACGCCGGAGAGCGTCGAAGCGGGGGCGGTGTTCGCCGAGATCGGCCCGCGCATGGCCGAG
TTGAGCGGTTCCCGGCTGGCCGCGCAGCAACAGATGGAAGGCCTCCTGGCGCCGCACCGGCCCAAGGAGC
CCGCGTGGTTCCTGGCCACCGTCGGCGTCTCGCCCGACCACCAGGGCAAGGGTCTGGGCAGCGCCGTCGT
GCTCCCCGGAGTGGAGGCGGCCGAGCGCGCCGGGGTGCCCGCCTTCCTGGAGACCTCCGCGCCCCGCAAC
CTCCCCTTCTACGAGCGGCTCGGCTTCACCGTCACCGCCGACGTCGAGGTGCCCGAAGGACCGCGCACCT
GGTGCATGACCCGCAAGCCCGGTGCCAGTTAACGAATTCTAGATCTTGAGACAAATGGCAGTATTCATCC
ACAATTTTAAAAGAAAAGGGGGGATTGGGGGGTACAGTGCAGGGGAAAGAATAGTAGACATAATAGCAAC
AGACATACAAACTAAAGAATTACAAAAACAAATTACAAAAATTCAAAATTTTCGGGTTTATTACAGGGAC
AGCAGAGATCCACTTTGGCGCCGGCTCGAGGCCTGCAGGTGCAAAGATGGATAAAGTTTTAAACAGAGAG
GAATCTTTGCAGCTAATGGACCTTCTAGGTCTTGAAAGGAGTGGGAATTGGCTCCGGTGCCCGTCAGTGG
GCAGAGCGCACATCGCCCACAGTCCCCGAGAAGTTGGGGGGAGGGGTCGGCAATTGAACCGGTGCCTAGA
GAAGGTGGCGCGGGGTAAACTGGGAAAGTGATGTCGTGTACTGGCTCCGCCTTTTTCCCGAGGGTGGGGG
AGAACCGTATATAAGTGCAGTAGTCGCCGTGAACGTTCTTTTTCGCAACGGGTTTGCCGCCAGAACACAG
GTAAGTGCCGTGTGTGGTTCCCGCGGGCCTGGCCTCTTTACGGGTTATGGCCCTTGCGTGCCTTGAATTA
CTTCCACCTGGCTGCAGTACGTGATTCTTGATCCCGAGCTTCGGGTTGGAAGTGGGTGGGAGAGTTCGAG
GCCTTGCGCTTAAGGAGCCCCTTCGCCTCGTGCTTGAGTTGAGGCCTGGCCTGGGCGCTGGGGCCGCCGC
GTGCGAATCTGGTGGCACCTTCGCGCCTGTCTCGCTGCTTTCGATAAGTCTCTAGCCATTTAAAATTTTT
GATGACCTGCTGCGACGCTTTTTTTCTGGCAAGATAGTCTTGTAAATGCGGGCCAAGATCTGCACACTGG
TATTTCGGTTTTTGGGGCCGCGGGCGGCGACGGGGCCCGTGCGTCCCAGCGCACATGTTCGGCGAGGCGG
GGCCTGCGAGCGCGGCCACCGAGAATCGGACGGGGGTAGTCTCAAGCTGGCCGGCCTGCTCTGGTGCCTG
GCCTCGCGCCGCCGTGTATCGCCCCGCCCTGGGCGGCAAGGCTGGCCCGGTCGGCACCAGTTGCGTGAGC
GGAAAGATGGCCGCTTCCCGGCCCTGCTGCAGGGAGCTCAAAATGGAGGACGCGGCGCTCGGGAGAGCGG
GCGGGTGAGTCACCCACACAAAGGAAAAGGGCCTTTCCGTCCTCAGCCGTCGCTTCATGTGACTCCACGG
AGTACCGGGCGCCGTCCAGGCACCTCGATTAGTTCTCGAGCTTTTGGAGTACGTCGTCTTTAGGTTGGGG
GGAGGGGTTTTATGCGATGGAGTTTCCCCACACTGAGTGGGTGGAGACTGAAGTTAGGCCAGCTTGGCAC
TTGATGTAATTCTCCTTGGAATTTGCCCTTTTTGAGTTTGGATCTTGGTTCATTCTCAAGCCTCAGACAG
TGGTTCAAAGTTTTTTTCTTCCATTTCAGGTGTCGTGAGGCTAGCACCGCCACCATGTTGGAGCAAAGGA
GGGAGCCCTGGTCTGGTGAGAGTGAAGTGAAAATAGCAAAAAATTCAGATGGGAGGGAGTGCATCAAAGG
TGTGAACACAGGGAGCAGCTATGCATTGGGAAGCAATGCAGAAGACAAACCAATTAAAAAACAACTTGGA
GTATCCTTTCACTTACATCTGTCTGAACTGGAGCTATTTCCAGATGAAAGGGTAATAAATGGATGTAATC
AAGTTGAAAACTTTATCAACCACAGTTCCTCTGTTTCCTGTCTTCAAGAAATGTCTTCCAGTGTCAAAAC
CCCCATTTTTAATAGGAATGATTTTGATGATTCTTCATTTCTCCCACAAGAACAGAAAGTACACCTTAGA
GAAAAACCTTATGAATGTAATGAGCATAGCAAAGTCTTTAGAGTATCTTCCAGCCTTACTAAACATCAAG
TAATCCATACTGTAGAGAAACCTTACAAATGTAATTCATGCGGCAAGGTCTTTAGTCGCAATTCACACCT
TGCAGAACATTGTAGAATTCATACTGGAGAGAAACCTTACAAATGTAATGTCTGTGGCAAGGTTTTTAGT
TACAATTCAAACTTTGCACGACATCAAAGAATTCATACCAGAGAGAAGCCGTATGAATGTAATGAATGTG
GTAAAGTCTTCAGTAATAATTCTTACCTTGCACGACATCAAAGAATTCATGCTGAAGAGAAACCTTACAA
ATGTAATGAATGTGGTAAAGGCTTCAGTCATAAGTCATCTCTAGCAAATCATTGGAGAATTTATACTGGA
GAGAAGCCTTACAAATGTGATGAATGTGGCAAGGCCTTCTATAGGATTGCGCTCCTTGTACGACATCAGA
AAATTCATACTGGAGAGAAACCTTACAAATGTAATGAATGTGGAAAGGTCTTTATTCAAAATTCGCACCT
AGCACAACATTGGAGAATTCATACAGGAGAGAAACCTTACAAATGTAATGAATGTGGAAAAGTATTTAAT
CAACTTTCAAATCTTGCACGACATCGAAGAATTCATACTGGAGAGAAGCCTTACAAATGTAATGAATGTG
GTAAAGCATTTAGTGAGTATTCAGGCCTTTCAGCCCATCTTGTAATCCACACTGGAGAGAAGCCTTACAA
ATGTAGTGAATGTGGCAAGGCATTCAGACACAAGTTATCACTAACCAATCATCAGAGAATCCATACTGGA
GAAAGACCTTACAAATGTAATGAATGTGGCAAGGTCTTCAATCGAATTGCACACCTTGCACGACATCGGA
AAATTCATACTGGAGAGAAACCTTACAAATGTAATGAGTGTGGCAAGGCCTTTAGTCGCATTTCATACCT
AGCACAACATTGGACAATTCATATGGGATAGTAATGAACTAGTCCGTAACTTGAAAGTATTTCGATTTCT
TGGCTTTATATATCTTGTGGAAAGGACGAATCGGATGCCCATCGGAAGCTATGACGCGTTAAGTCGACAA
TCAACCTCTGGATTACAAAATTTGTGAAAGATTGACTGGTATTCTTAACTATGTTGCTCCTTTTACGCTA
TGTGGATACGCTGCTTTAATGCCTTTGTATCATGCTATTGCTTCCCGTATGGCTTTCATTTTCTCCTCCT
TGTATAAATCCTGGTTGCTGTCTCTTTATGAGGAGTTGTGGCCCGTTGTCAGGCAACGTGGCGTGGTGTG
CACTGTGTTTGCTGACGCAACCCCCACTGGTTGGGGCATTGCCACCACCTGTCAGCTCCTTTCCGGGACT
TTCGCTTTCCCCCTCCCTATTGCCACGGCGGAACTCATCGCCGCCTGCCTTGCCCGCTGCTGGACAGGGG
CTCGGCTGTTGGGCACTGACAATTCCGTGGTGTTGTCGGGGAAATCATCGTCCTTTCCTTGGCTGCTCGC
CTGTGTTGCCACCTGGATTCTGCGCGGGACGTCCTTCTGCTACGTCCCTTCGGCCCTCAATCCAGCGGAC
CTTCCTTCCCGCGGCCTGCTGCCGGCTCTGCGGCCTCTTCCGCGTCTTCGCCTTCGCCCTCAGACGAGTC
GGATCTCCCTTTGGGCCGCCTCCCCGCGTCGACTTTAAGACCAATGACTTACAAGGCAGCTGTAGATCTT
AGCCACTTTTTAAAAGAAAAGGGGGGACTGGAAGGGCTAATTCACTCCCAACGAAGACAAGATCTGCTTT
TTGCTTGTACTGGGTCTCTCTGGTTAGACCAGATCTGAGCCTGGGAGCTCTCTGGCTAACTAGGGAACCC
ACTGCTTAAGCCTCAATAAAGCTTGCCTTGAGTGCTTCAAGTAGTGTGTGCCCGTCTGTTGTGTGACTCT
GGTAACTAGAGATCCCTCAGACCCTTTTAGTCAGTGTGGAAAATCTCTAGCAGTACGTATAGTAGTTCAT
GTCATCTTATTATTCAGTATTTATAACTTGCAAAGAAATGAATATCAGAGAGTGAGAGGAACTTGTTTAT
TGCAGCTTATAATGGTTACAAATAAAGCAATAGCATCACAAATTTCACAAATAAAGCATTTTTTTCACTG
CATTCTAGTTGTGGTTTGTCCAAACTCATCAATGTATCTTATCATGTCTGGCTCTAGCTATCCCGCCCCT
AACTCCGCCCATCCCGCCCCTAACTCCGCCCAGTTCCGCCCATTCTCCGCCCCATGGCTGACTAATTTTT
TTTATTTATGCAGAGGCCGAGGCCGCCTCGGCCTCTGAGCTATTCCAGAAGTAGTGAGGAGGCTTTTTTG
GAGGCCTAGGGACGTACCCAATTCGCCCTATAGTGAGTCGTATTACGCGCGCTCACTGGCCGTCGTTTTA
CAACGTCGTGACTGGGAAAACCCTGGCGTTACCCAACTTAATCGCCTTGCAGCACATCCCCCTTTCGCCA
GCTGGCGTAATAGCGAAGAGGCCCGCACCGATCGCCCTTCCCAACAGTTGCGCAGCCTGAATGGCGAATG
GG
[124 nt withheld, positions 7073-7196]
C
[91 nt withheld, positions 7198-7288]
A
[49 nt withheld, positions 7290-7338]
CCTTTGACGTTGGAGTCCACGTTCTTT
[37 nt withheld, positions 7366-7402]
ACCCTATCTCGGTCTATTCTTTTGATTTATAAGGGATTTTGCCGATTTCGGCCTATTGGTTAAAAAATGA
GCTGATTTAACAAAAATTTAACGCGAATTTTAACAAAATATTAACGCTTACAATTTAGGTGGCACTTTTC
GGGGAAATGTGCGCGGAACCCCTATTTGTTTATTTTTCTAAATACATTCAAATATGTATCCGCTCATGAG
ACAATAACCCTGATAAATGCTTCAATAATATTGAAAAAGGAAGAGTATGAGTATTCAACATTTCCGTGTC
GCCCTTATTCCCTTTTTTGCGGCATTTTGCCTTCCTGTTTTTGCTCACCCAGAAACGCTGGTGAAAGTAA
AAGATGCTGAAGATCAGTTGGGTGCACGAGTGGGTTACATCGAACTGGATCTCAACAGCGGTAAGATCCT
TGAGAGTTTTCGCCCCGAAGAACGTTTTCCAATGATGAGCACTTTTAAAGTTCTGCTATGTGGCGCGGTA
TTATCCCGTATTGACGCCGGGCAAGAGCAACTCGGTCGCCGCATACACTATTCTCAGAATGACTTGGTTG
AGTACTCACCAGTCACAGAAAAGCATCTTACGGATGGCATGACAGTAAGAGAATTATGCAGTGCTGCCAT
AACCATGAGTGATAACACTGCGGCCAACTTACTTCTGACAACGATCGGAGGACCGAAGGAGCTAACCGCT
TTTTTGCACAACATGGGGGATCATGTAACTCGCCTTGATCGTTGGGAACCGGAGCTGAATGAAGCCATAC
CAAACGACGAGCGTGACACCACGATGCCTGTAGCAATGGCAACAACGTTGCGCAAACTATTAACTGGCGA
ACTACTTACTCTAGCTTCCCGGCAACAATTAATAGACTGGATGGAGGCGGATAAAGTTGCAGGACCACTT
CTGCGCTCGGCCCTTCCGGCTGGCTGGTTTATTGCTGATAAATCTGGAGCCGGTGAGCGTGGGTCTCGCG
GTATCATTGCAGCACTGGGGCCAGATGGTAAGCCCTCCCGTATCGTAGTTATCTACACGACGGGGAGTCA
GGCAACTATGGATGAACGAAATAGACAGATCGCTGAGATAGGTGCCTCACTGATTAAGCATTGGTAACTG
TCAGACCAAGTTTACTCATATATACTTTAGATTGATTTAAAACTTCATTTTTAATTTAAAAGGATCTAGG
TGAAGATCCTTTTTGATAATCTCATGACCAAAATCCCTTAACGTGAGTTTTCGTTCCACTGAGCGTCAGA
CCCCGTAGAAAAGATCAAAGGATCTTCTTGAGATCCTTTTTTTCTGCGCGTAATCTGCTGCTTGCAAACA
AAAAAACCACCGCTACCAGCGGTGGTTTGTTTGCCGGATCAAGAGCTACCAACTCTTTTTCCGAAGGTAA
CTGGCTTCAGCAGAGCGCAGATACCAAATACTGTTCTTCTAGTGTAGCCGTAGTTAGGCCACCACTTCAA
GAACTCTGTAGCACCGCCTACATACCTCGCTCTGCTAATCCTGTTACCAGTGGCTGCTGCCAGTGGCGAT
AAGTCGTGTCTTACCGGGTTGGACTCAAGACGATAGTTACCGGATAAGGCGCAGCGGTCGGGCTGAACGG
GGGGTTCGTGCACACAGCCCAGCTTGGAGCGAACGACCTACACCGAACTGAGATACCTACAGCGTGAGCT
ATGAGAAAGCGCCACGCTTCCCGAAGGGAGAAAGGCGGACAGGTATCCGGTAAGCGGCAGGGTCGGAACA
GGAGAGCGCACGAGGGAGCTTCCAGGGGGAAACGCCTGGTATCTTTATAGTCCTGTCGGGTTTCGCCACC
TCTGACTTGAGCGTCGATTTTTGTGATGCTCGTCAGGGGGGCGGAGCCTATGGAAAAACGCCAGCAACGC
GGCCTTTTTACGGTTCCTGGCCTTTTGCTGGCCTTTTGCTCACATGTTCTTTCCTGCGTTATCCCCTGAT
TCTGTGGATAACCGTATTACCGCCTTTGAGTGAGCTGATACCGCTCGCCGCAGCCGAACGACCGAGCGCA
GCGAGTCAGTGAGCGAGGAAGCGGAAGAGCGCCCAATACGCAAACCGCCTCTCCCCGCGCGTTGGCCGAT
TCATTAATGCAGCTGGCACGACAGGTTTCCCGACTGGAAAGCGGGCAGTGAGCGCAACGCAATTAATGTG
AGTTAGCTCACTCATTAGGCACCCCAGGCTTTACACTTTATGCTTCCGGCTCGTATGTTGTGTGGAATTG
TGAGCGGATAACAATTTCACACAGGAAACAGCTATGACCATGATTACGCCAAGCGCGCAATTAACCCTCA
CTAAAGGGAACAAAAGCTGGAGCTGCAAGC
