>Addgene plasmid #143436 | TFORF0735 | depositor partial sequence | sequence record 282446 | Insert
ACCGCCACCATGTTGGAGCAAAGGAGGGAGCCCTGGTCTGGTGAGAGTGAAGTGAAAATAGCAAAAAATT
CAGATGGGAGGGAGTGCATCAAAGGTGTGAACACAGGGAGCAGCTATGCATTGGGAAGCAATGCAGAAGA
CAAACCAATTAAAAAACAACTTGGAGTATCCTTTCACTTACATCTGTCTGAACTGGAGCTATTTCCAGAT
GAAAGGGTAATAAATGGATGTAATCAAGTTGAAAACTTTATCAACCACAGTTCCTCTGTTTCCTGTCTTC
AAGAAATGTCTTCCAGTGTCAAAACCCCCATTTTTAATAGGAATGATTTTGATGATTCTTCATTTCTCCC
ACAAGAACAGAAAGTACACCTTAGAGAAAAACCTTATGAATGTAATGAGCATAGCAAAGTCTTTAGAGTA
TCTTCCAGCCTTACTAAACATCAAGTAATCCATACTGTAGAGAAACCTTACAAATGTAATTCATGCGGCA
AGGTCTTTAGTCGCAATTCACACCTTGCAGAACATTGTAGAATTCATACTGGAGAGAAACCTTACAAATG
TAATGTCTGTGGCAAGGTTTTTAGTTACAATTCAAACTTTGCACGACATCAAAGAATTCATACCAGAGAG
AAGCCGTATGAATGTAATGAATGTGGTAAAGTCTTCAGTAATAATTCTTACCTTGCACGACATCAAAGAA
TTCATGCTGAAGAGAAACCTTACAAATGTAATGAATGTGGTAAAGGCTTCAGTCATAAGTCATCTCTAGC
AAATCATTGGAGAATTTATACTGGAGAGAAGCCTTACAAATGTGATGAATGTGGCAAGGCCTTCTATAGG
ATTGCGCTCCTTGTACGACATCAGAAAATTCATACTGGAGAGAAACCTTACAAATGTAATGAATGTGGAA
AGGTCTTTATTCAAAATTCGCACCTAGCACAACATTGGAGAATTCATACAGGAGAGAAACCTTACAAATG
TAATGAATGTGGAAAAGTATTTAATCAACTTTCAAATCTTGCACGACATCGAAGAATTCATACTGGAGAG
AAGCCTTACAAATGTAATGAATGTGGTAAAGCATTTAGTGAGTATTCAGGCCTTTCAGCCCATCTTGTAA
TCCACACTGGAGAGAAGCCTTACAAATGTAGTGAATGTGGCAAGGCATTCAGACACAAGTTATCACTAAC
CAATCATCAGAGAATCCATACTGGAGAAAGACCTTACAAATGTAATGAATGTGGCAAGGTCTTCAATCGA
ATTGCACACCTTGCACGACATCGGAAAATTCATACTGGAGAGAAACCTTACAAATGTAATGAGTGTGGCA
AGGCCTTTAGTCGCATTTCATACCTAGCACAACATTGGACAATTCATATGGGATAGTAATGAACTAGTCC
GTAACTTGAAAGTATTTCGATTTCTTGGCTTTATATATCTTGTGGAAAGGACGAATCGGATGCCCATCGG
AAGCTATG
