>Addgene plasmid #143436 | TFORF0735 | depositor partial sequence | sequence record 282447 | Barcode
ATCGGATGCCCATCGGAAGCTATG
